LOCUS       Exported 5925 bp ds-DNA circular SYN 13-MAY-2021
DEFINITION  expression of M87 N184X spastin in mammalian cells.
ACCESSION   .
VERSION     .
KEYWORDS    pCMV-Tag/M87 N184X
SOURCE      synthetic DNA construct
  ORGANISM  synthetic DNA construct
REFERENCE   1 (bases 1 to 5925)
  AUTHORS   Solowska JM, Rao AN, Baas PW
  TITLE     Studies on truncating mutations of SPAST associated with Hereditary
            Spastic Paraplegia indicate greater accumulation and toxicity of the
            M1 isoform of spastin.
  JOURNAL   Mol Biol Cell. 2017 May 11. pii: mbc.E17-01-0047. doi:
            10.1091/mbc.E17-01-0047.
  PUBMED    28495799
REFERENCE   2 (bases 1 to 5925)
  AUTHORS   .
  TITLE     Direct Submission
  JOURNAL   Exported May 13, 2021 from SnapGene Server 1.1.58
            http://www.snapgene.com
FEATURES             Location/Qualifiers
     source          1..5925
                     /organism="synthetic DNA construct"
                     /mol_type="other DNA"
     enhancer        1..304
                     /label=CMV enhancer
                     /note="human cytomegalovirus immediate early enhancer"
     promoter        305..508
                     /label=CMV promoter
                     /note="human cytomegalovirus (CMV) immediate early
                     promoter"
     primer_bind     459..479
                     /label=CMV-F
                     /note="Human CMV immediate early promoter, forward primer"
     promoter        554..572
                     /label=T3 promoter
                     /note="promoter for bacteriophage T3 RNA polymerase"
     regulatory      599..608
                     /regulatory_class="other"
                     /note="vertebrate consensus sequence for strong initiation
                     of translation (Kozak, 1987)"
     primer_bind     complement(2288..2304)
                     /label=KS primer
                     /note="common sequencing primer, one of multiple similar
                     variants"
     primer_bind     complement(2289..2305)
                     /label=pBluescriptKS
                     /note="For pBluescript vector"
     primer_bind     complement(2360..2379)
                     /label=T7
                     /note="T7 promoter, forward primer"
     promoter        complement(2361..2379)
                     /label=T7 promoter
                     /note="promoter for bacteriophage T7 RNA polymerase"
     polyA_signal    2653..2774
                     /label=SV40 poly(A) signal
                     /note="SV40 polyadenylation signal"
     primer_bind     complement(2690..2709)
                     /label=SV40pA-R
                     /note="SV40 polyA, reverse primer"
     primer_bind     2744..2763
                     /label=EBV-rev
                     /note="SV40 polyA terminator, reverse primer"
     rep_origin      complement(2781..3236)
                     /direction=LEFT
                     /label=f1 ori
                     /note="f1 bacteriophage origin of replication; arrow
                     indicates direction of (+) strand synthesis"
     primer_bind     complement(2918..2939)
                     /label=F1ori-F
                     /note="F1 origin, forward primer"
     primer_bind     3130..3149
                     /label=F1ori-R
                     /note="F1 origin, reverse primer"
     promoter        3263..3367
                     /gene="bla"
                     /label=AmpR promoter
     promoter        3369..3726
                     /label=SV40 promoter
                     /note="SV40 enhancer and early promoter"
     primer_bind     complement(3392..3412)
                     /label=pBABE 3'
                     /note="SV40 enhancer, reverse primer for pBABE vectors"
     rep_origin      3577..3712
                     /label=SV40 ori
                     /note="SV40 origin of replication"
     primer_bind     3639..3658
                     /label=SV40pro-F
                     /note="SV40 promoter/origin, forward primer"
     CDS             3761..4555
                     /codon_start=1
                     /gene="aph(3')-II (or nptII)"
                     /product="aminoglycoside phosphotransferase from Tn5"
                     /label=NeoR/KanR
                     /note="confers resistance to neomycin, kanamycin, and G418
                     (Geneticin(R))"
                     /translation="MIEQDGLHAGSPAAWVERLFGYDWAQQTIGCSDAAVFRLSAQGRP
                     VLFVKTDLSGALNELQDEAARLSWLATTGVPCAAVLDVVTEAGRDWLLLGEVPGQDLLS
                     SHLAPAEKVSIMADAMRRLHTLDPATCPFDHQAKHRIERARTRMEAGLVDQDDLDEEHQ
                     GLAPAELFARLKASMPDGEDLVVTHGDACLPNIMVENGRFSGFIDCGRLGVADRYQDIA
                     LATRDIAEELGGEWADRFLVLYGIAAPDSQRIAFYRLLDEFF"
     primer_bind     complement(3815..3834)
                     /label=Neo-R
                     /note="Neomycin resistance gene, reverse primer"
     primer_bind     4425..4444
                     /label=Neo-F
                     /note="Neomycin resistance gene, forward primer"
     primer_bind     complement(4743..4762)
                     /label=TK-pA-R
                     /note="Thymidine kinase polyA, reverse primer"
     polyA_signal    4787..4834
                     /label=HSV TK poly(A) signal
                     /note="herpes simplex virus thymidine kinase
                     polyadenylation signal (Cole and Stacy, 1985)"
     rep_origin      5163..5751
                     /direction=RIGHT
                     /label=ori
                     /note="high-copy-number ColE1/pMB1/pBR322/pUC origin of
                     replication"
     primer_bind     5652..5671
                     /label=pBR322ori-F
                     /note="pBR322 origin, forward primer"
ORIGIN
        1 cgttacataa cttacggtaa atggcccgcc tggctgaccg cccaacgacc cccgcccatt
       61 gacgtcaata atgacgtatg ttcccatagt aacgccaata gggactttcc attgacgtca
      121 atgggtggag tatttacggt aaactgccca cttggcagta catcaagtgt atcatatgcc
      181 aagtacgccc cctattgacg tcaatgacgg taaatggccc gcctggcatt atgcccagta
      241 catgacctta tgggactttc ctacttggca gtacatctac gtattagtca tcgctattac
      301 catggtgatg cggttttggc agtacatcaa tgggcgtgga tagcggtttg actcacgggg
      361 atttccaagt ctccacccca ttgacgtcaa tgggagtttg ttttggcacc aaaatcaacg
      421 ggactttcca aaatgtcgta acaactccgc cccattgacg caaatgggcg gtaggcgtgt
      481 acggtgggag gtctatataa gcagagctgg tttagtgaac cgtcagatcc gctagcgatt
      541 acgccaagct cgaaattaac cctcactaaa gggaacaaaa gctggaggct tctcccgcgc
      601 caccatggca gccaagagga gctccggggc cgcgccagca cctgcctcgg cctcggcccc
      661 ggcgccggtg ccgggcggcg aggccgagcg cgtccgagtc ttccacaaac aggccttcga
      721 gtacatctcc attgccctgc gcatcgatga ggatgagaaa gcaggacaga aggagcaagc
      781 tgtggaatgg tataagaaag gtattgaaga actggaaaaa ggaatagctg ttatagttac
      841 aggacaaggt gaacagtgtg aaagagctag acgccttcaa gctaaaatga tgacttaatt
      901 tggttatggc caaggaccgc ttacaacttc tagagaagat gcaaccagtt ttgccatttt
      961 ccaagtcaca aacggacgtc tataatgaca gtactaactt ggcatgccgc aatggacatc
     1021 tccagtcaga aagtggagct gttccaaaaa gaaaagaccc cttaacacac actagtaatt
     1081 cactgcctcg ttcaaaaaca gttatgaaaa ctggatctgc aggcctttca ggccaccata
     1141 gagcacctag ttacagtggt ttatccatgg tttctggagt gaaacaggga tctggtcctg
     1201 ctcctaccac tcataagggt actccgaaaa caaataggac aaataaacct tctaccccta
     1261 caactgctac tcgtaagaaa aaagacttga agaattttag gaatgtggac agcaaccttg
     1321 ctaaccttat aatgaatgaa attgtggaca atggaacagc tgttaaattt gatgatatag
     1381 ctggtcaaga cttggcaaaa caagcattgc aagaaattgt tattcttcct tctctgaggc
     1441 ctgagttgtt cacagggctt agagctcctg ccagagggct gttactcttt ggtccacctg
     1501 ggaatgggaa gacaatgctg gctaaagcag tagctgcaga atcgaatgca accttcttta
     1561 atataagtgc tgcaagttta acttcaaaat acgtgggaga aggagagaaa ttggtgaggg
     1621 ctctttttgc tgtggctcga gaacttcaac cttctataat ttttatagat gaagttgata
     1681 gccttttgtg tgaaagaaga gaaggggagc acgatgctag tagacgccta aaaactgaat
     1741 ttctaataga atttgatggt gtacagtctg ctggagatga cagagtactt gtaatgggtg
     1801 caactaatag gccacaagag cttgatgagg ctgttctcag gcgtttcatc aaacgggtat
     1861 atgtgtcttt accaaatgag gagacaagac tacttttgct taaaaatctg ttatgtaaac
     1921 aaggaagtcc attgacccaa aaagaactag cacaacttgc tagaatgact gatggatact
     1981 caggaagtga cctaacagct ttggcaaaag atgcagcact gggtcctatc cgagaactaa
     2041 aaccagaaca ggtgaagaat atgtctgcca gtgagatgag aaatattcga ttatctgact
     2101 tcactgaatc cttgaaaaaa ataaaacgca gcgtcagccc tcaaacttta gaagcgtaca
     2161 tacgttggaa caaggacttt ggagatacca ctgtttaagg aaataccttt gtaaacctgc
     2221 agaacatttt acttaaaaga ggaaacacaa gatcccccgg gctgcaggaa ttcgatatca
     2281 agcttatcga taccgtcgac ctcgaggggg ggcccggtac cttaattaat taaggtacca
     2341 ggtaagtgta cccaattcgc cctatagtga gtcgtattac aattcactcg atcgcccttc
     2401 ccaacagttg cgcagcctga atggcgaatg gagatccaat ttttaagtgt ataatgtgtt
     2461 aaactactga ttctaattgt ttgtgtattt tagattcaca gtcccaaggc tcatttcagg
     2521 cccctcagtc ctcacagtct gttcatgatc ataatcagcc ataccacatt tgtagaggtt
     2581 ttacttgctt taaaaaacct cccacacctc cccctgaacc tgaaacataa aatgaatgca
     2641 attgttgttg ttaacttgtt tattgcagct tataatggtt acaaataaag caatagcatc
     2701 acaaatttca caaataaagc atttttttca ctgcattcta gttgtggttt gtccaaactc
     2761 atcaatgtat cttaacgcgt aaattgtaag cgttaatatt ttgttaaaat tcgcgttaaa
     2821 tttttgttaa atcagctcat tttttaacca ataggccgaa atcggcaaaa tcccttataa
     2881 atcaaaagaa tagaccgaga tagggttgag tgttgttcca gtttggaaca agagtccact
     2941 attaaagaac gtggactcca acgtcaaagg nnnnnnnnnn nnnnnnnnnn nnnnnnnnnn
     3001 nnnnnnnnnn nnnnnnnnnt nnnnnnnnnn nnnnnnnnnn nnnnnnnnnn nnnnnnnnnn
     3061 nnnnnnnnnn nnnnnnnnnn nnnnnnnnnn nnnnnnnnnn nnnnnnnnnn ngnnnnnnnn
     3121 nnnnnnnnnn nnnnnnnnnn nnnnnnnnnn nnnnnnnnnn nnnnnnnnnn nnnnnnnnnn
     3181 nnnnnnnnnn nnnnnnnnnn nnnnnnnnnn nnnnnnnnnn nnnnnnnnnn nnnnnncagg
     3241 tggcactttt cggggaaatg tgcgcggaac ccctatttgt ttatttttct aaatacattc
     3301 aaatatgtat ccgctcatga gacaataacc ctgataaatg cttcaataat attgaaaaag
     3361 gaagaatcct gaggcggaaa gaaccagctg tggaatgtgt gtcagttagg gtgtggaaag
     3421 tccccaggct ccccagcagg cagaagtatg caaagcatgc atctcaatta gtcagcaacc
     3481 aggtgtggaa agtccccagg ctccccagca ggcagaagta tgcaaagcat gcatctcaat
     3541 tagtcagcaa ccatagtccc gcccctaact ccgcccatcc cgcccctaac tccgcccagt
     3601 tccgcccatt ctccgcccca tggctgacta atttttttta tttatgcaga ggccgaggcc
     3661 gcctcggcct ctgagctatt ccagaagtag tgaggaggct tttttggagg cctaggcttt
     3721 tgcaaagatc gatcaagaga caggatgagg atcgtttcgc atgattgaac aagatggatt
     3781 gcacgcaggt tctccggccg cttgggtgga gaggctattc ggctatgact gggcacaaca
     3841 gacaatcggc tgctctgatg ccgccgtgtt ccggctgtca gcgcaggggc gcccggttct
     3901 ttttgtcaag accgacctgt ccggtgccct gaatgaactg caagacgagg cagcgcggct
     3961 atcgtggctg gccacgacgg gcgttccttg cgcagctgtg ctcgacgttg tcactgaagc
     4021 gggaagggac tggctgctat tgggcgaagt gccggggcag gatctcctgt catctcacct
     4081 tgctcctgcc gagaaagtat ccatcatggc tgatgcaatg cggcggctgc atacgcttga
     4141 tccggctacc tgcccattcg accaccaagc gaaacatcgc atcgagcgag cacgtactcg
     4201 gatggaagcc ggtcttgtcg atcaggatga tctggacgaa gaacatcagg ggctcgcgcc
     4261 agccgaactg ttcgccaggc tcaaggcgag catgcccgac ggcgaggatc tcgtcgtgac
     4321 ccatggcgat gcctgcttgc cgaatatcat ggtggaaaat ggccgctttt ctggattcat
     4381 cgactgtggc cggctgggtg tggcggaccg ctatcaggac atagcgttgg ctacccgtga
     4441 tattgctgaa gaacttggcg gcgaatgggc tgaccgcttc ctcgtgcttt acggtatcgc
     4501 cgctcccgat tcgcagcgca tcgccttcta tcgccttctt gacgagttct tctgagcggg
     4561 actctggggt tcgaaatgac cgaccaagcg acgcccaacc tgccatcacg agatttcgat
     4621 tccaccgccg ccttctatga aaggttgggc ttcggaatcg ttttccggga cgccggctgg
     4681 atgatcctcc agcgcgggga tctcatgctg gagttcttcg cccaccctag ggggaggcta
     4741 actgaaacac ggaaggagac aataccggaa ggaacccgcg ctatgacggc aataaaaaga
     4801 cagaataaaa cgcacggtgt tgggtcgttt gttcataaac gcggggttcg gtcccagggc
     4861 tggcactctg tcgatacccc accgagaccc cattggggcc aatacgcccg cgtttcttcc
     4921 ttttccccac cccacccccc aagttcgggt gaaggcccag ggctcgcagc caacgtcggg
     4981 gcggcaggcc ctgccatagc ctcaggttac tcatatatac tttagattga tttaaaactt
     5041 catttttaat ttaaaaggat ctaggtgaag atcctttttg ataatctcat gaccaaaatc
     5101 ccttaacgtg agttttcgtt ccactgagcg tcagaccccg tagaaaagat caaaggatct
     5161 tcttgagatc ctttttttct gcgcgtaatc tgctgcttgc aaacaaaaaa accaccgcta
     5221 ccagcggtgg tttgtttgcc ggatcaagag ctaccaactc tttttccgaa ggtaactggc
     5281 ttcagcagag cgcagatacc aaatactgtt cttctagtgt agccgtagtt aggccaccac
     5341 ttcaagaact ctgtagcacc gcctacatac ctcgctctgc taatcctgtt accagtggct
     5401 gctgccagtg gcgataagtc gtgtcttacc gggttggact caagacgata gttaccggat
     5461 aaggcgcagc ggtcgggctg aacggggggt tcgtgcacac agcccagctt ggagcgaacg
     5521 acctacaccg aactgagata cctacagcgt gagctatgag aaagcgccac gcttcccgaa
     5581 gggagaaagg cggacaggta tccggtaagc ggcagggtcg gaacaggaga gcgcacgagg
     5641 gagcttccag ggggaaacgc ctggtatctt tatagtcctg tcgggtttcg ccacctctga
     5701 cttgagcgtc gatttttgtg atgctcgtca ggggggcgga gcctatggaa aaacgccagc
     5761 aacgcggcct ttttacggtt cctggccttt tgctggcctt ttgctcacat gttctttcct
     5821 gcgttatccc ctgattctgt ggataaccgt attaccgcca tgcattagtt attaatagta
     5881 atcaattacg gggtcattag ttcatagccc atatatggag ttccg
//
